Addgene plasmid #45225: GFP KNL1 wt hardened and RVSF->AAAA
Depositing lab: Iain Cheeseman & Michael Lampson. Depositing organization: University of Pennsylvania. Publication: Regulated targeting of protein phosphatase 1 to the outer kinetochore by KNL1 opposes Aurora B kinase. Liu D, Vleugel M, Backer CB, Hori T, Fukagawa T, Cheeseman IM, Lampson MA. J Cell Biol. 2010 Mar 22;188(6):809-20. doi: 10.1083/jcb.201001006. Epub 2010 Mar 15. PubMed 20231380.
Backbone
  Vector backbone: unknown
Growth in bacteria
  Bacterial resistance: Kanamycin, 50 μg/mL
  Growth temperature: 37°C
  Growth strain: DH5alpha
  Copy number: High Copy
Gene/Insert
  Gene/Insert name: GFP KNL1 with RVSF-AAAA mutation, resistant to KNL1 siRNA (alt names: CASC5; pDL019)
  Species: H. sapiens (human)
  Mutation: RVSF mutated to AAAA
  Entrez Gene: KNL1 (a.k.a. AF15Q14, CASC5, CT29, D40, MCPH4, PPP1R55, Spc7, hKNL-1, hSpc105)
Terms and licenses: Academic/Nonprofit Terms; Industry Terms: Not Available to Industry
How to cite: GFP KNL1 wt hardened and RVSF->AAAA was a gift from Iain Cheeseman & Michael Lampson (Addgene plasmid # 45225 ; http://n2t.net/addgene:45225 ; RRID:Addgene_45225)
