[The description below was written by a language model from this plasmid's Addgene catalogue record.]
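Description:
GFP KNL1 wt hardened and RVSF->AAAA (also recorded as pDL019) is a plasmid carrying human KNL1 (also known as CASC5, hSpc105 and PPP1R55) fused to GFP. The backbone is listed as unknown, so the vector type, promoter, origin of replication, the orientation of the GFP tag relative to KNL1, and any selection marker for eukaryotic cells are not stated. What is recorded is that the plasmid is maintained at high copy in E. coli under kanamycin selection.

The insert combines two modifications. First, the coding sequence is "hardened", meaning it has been altered so that it is resistant to a KNL1 siRNA. This normally involves silent changes in the siRNA target site, so that the tagged protein continues to be made when the endogenous transcript is knocked down. Second, the RVSF motif in KNL1 is replaced by AAAA. RVSF matches the RVxF-type docking motif through which many regulatory subunits bind protein phosphatase 1, and the associated publication concerns regulated targeting of PP1 to the outer kinetochore by KNL1 in opposition to Aurora B kinase. The alanine substitution is therefore presumably intended to disrupt PP1 recruitment by KNL1.

Together these features suit knockdown-and-replacement experiments, presumably in human cells. Endogenous KNL1 is depleted by siRNA, and the GFP-tagged, PP1-binding-deficient version is expressed in its place. GFP fluorescence reports its localisation, and the consequences of losing KNL1-bound PP1 at kinetochores can be assessed, presumably by comparison with a construct that retains the RVSF motif. No feature table was provided, so no further detail of the construct can be confirmed.
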