>Addgene plasmid #45225 | GFP KNL1 wt hardened and RVSF->AAAA | addgene partial sequence | sequence record 64608 | EGFP-C 5'-CATGGTCCTGCTGGAGTTCGTG-3'
TCTCGGGCATGGACGAGCTGTACAAGTCCGGAGGGGATCGGTGGAGCTCCACCGGTGGCGGCCGCTCTAG
AGAGAATCTTTATTTTCAGGGCGCCGCCAAATTCAAAGAAACCGCTGCTGCTAAATTCGAACGCCAGCAC
ATGGACAGCGGAGGTGGAGGTACTAGTCTCGAGATGGATGGGGTGTCTTCAGAGGCTAATGAAGAAAATG
ACAATATAGAGAGACCTGTTAGAAGACGGCATTCTTCAATATTGAAACCCCCAAGGAGTCCTCTTCAGGA
CCTCAGAGGTGGGAATGAAACAGTTCAAGAGTCAAACGCGTTAAGGAATAAGAAAAACTCTCGTGCAGCC
GCCGCTGCAGATACTATAAAGGTATTCCAGACGGAGTCTCATATGAAAATAGTGAGAAAGTCAGAAATGG
AAGAAACAGAAGCAGGAGAAAATCTTCTTTTGATACAGAATAAGAAATTAGAAGATAATTACTGTGAAAT
TACTGGGATGAACACATTGCTTTCTGCTCCCATTCATACCCAGATGCAACAGAAGGAGTTTTCAATTATA
GAACATACCCGTGAAAGGAAACATGCAAATGACCAGACAGTCATTTTTTCAGATGAAAACCAGATGGACC
TGACATCAAGTCACACTGTAATGATTACCAAAGGCCTTTTAGATAATCCCATAAGTGGAAAGTCCACCAA
GATAGATACCACATCATTTCTAGCTAATTTAAAGCTTCACACCGAGGACTCAAGAATGAAAAAAGAAGTA
AATTTTTCCGTGGATCAAAACACTTCTTCAGAAAATAAAATAGATTTCAATGACT
